Addgene plasmid #178404: pOME0182R
Purpose: Expresses KSHV K8.1 glycoprotein hyp tagged
Depositing lab: Dirk Dittmer. Depositing organization: University of North Carolina at Chapel Hill. Publication: Novel modulators of p53-signaling encoded by unknown genes of emerging viruses. Alzhanova D, Corcoran K, Bailey AG, Long K, Taft-Benz S, Graham RL, Broussard GS, Heise M, Neumann G, Halfmann P, Kawaoka Y, Baric RS, Damania B, Dittmer DP. PLoS Pathog. 2021 Jan 7;17(1):e1009033. doi: 10.1371/journal.ppat.1009033. eCollection 2021 Jan. PubMed 33411764.
Backbone
  Vector backbone: pVR21
  Backbone size w/o insert (bp): 11588
  Vector type: Mammalian Expression
Growth in bacteria
  Bacterial resistance: Ampicillin, 100 μg/mL
  Growth temperature: 37°C
  Growth strain: DH5alpha
  Copy number: High Copy
Gene/Insert
  Gene/Insert name: KSHV K8.1
  Species: Kaposi's sarcoma-associated herpesvirus
  Insert size (bp): 788
  Tag / fusion protein: 3xFLAG (C terminal on insert)
  Cloning method: Unknown
  Sequencing primers: 5′ VeeDest F
Terms and licenses: Academic/Nonprofit Terms; Industry Terms: Not Available to Industry
Depositor comments: Sequences and further information can be found at https://www.med.unc.edu/orfeome/downloads/pome
How to cite: pOME0182R was a gift from Dirk Dittmer (Addgene plasmid # 178404 ; http://n2t.net/addgene:178404 ; RRID:Addgene_178404)
