[The description below was written by a language model from this plasmid's Addgene catalogue record and pLannotate feature annotations shown in this document.]
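Description:
pOME0182R is a Venezuelan equine encephalitis virus (VEE) replicon-type expression plasmid built on the pVR21 backbone and catalogued as a mammalian expression vector. It carries the Kaposi's sarcoma-associated herpesvirus (KSHV/HHV-8) K8.1 glycoprotein gene fused at its C terminus to a 3xFLAG epitope. In bacteria it is maintained through a high-copy ColE1/pUC-type origin and selected with ampicillin via the β-lactamase (AmpR) gene. Remnants of pUC-derived lac elements (lac promoter and operator, CAP site, lacI and lacZα fragments, a partial MCS) are also present in the backbone.

Most of the sequence is taken up by a roughly 7.5 kb open reading frame matching the VEE nonstructural polyprotein (nsP1–nsP4). This polyprotein supplies the RNA-dependent RNA polymerase activity that replicates genomic RNA and produces subgenomic plus-strand RNAs. Immediately downstream, the K8.1–3xFLAG coding sequence sits between attB1 and attB2 sites, which suggests the ORF was introduced by Gateway recombination, although the record lists the cloning method as unknown. This position is where alphavirus replicons normally place a transgene for expression from the viral subgenomic promoter, but no such promoter is annotated in the feature table. A T7 promoter fragment lies at the end of the circular sequence, just upstream of the replicon, consistent with in vitro transcription of replicon RNA.

The sequenced record is 10,756 nt, shorter than the sum of the listed backbone and insert sizes; the record does not explain the difference. The plasmid belongs to a viral ORFeome collection, and the FLAG tag allows detection or pull-down of K8.1 in mammalian cells.
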