Features (pLannotate 1.2.2; 15 found; start..end, strand, type, name):
     45..7523    +  CDS            POLN_EEVVT: Experimental evidence at protein level: Swiss-Prot protein existence level 1. [RNA-directed RNA polymerase nsP4]: RNA dependent RNA polymerase (By similarity). Replicates genomic and antigenomic RNA by recognizing replications specific signals. The early replication complex formed by the polyproteins P123/P123' and nsP4 synthesizes minus-strand RNAs (By similarity). The late replication complex composed of fully processed nsP1-nsP4 is responsible for the production of genomic and subgenomic plus-strand RNAs (By similarity). From Venezuelan equine encephalitis virus (strain Trinidad donkey) (VE
   7562..7586    +  protein_bind   attB1: mutant version of attB; recombination site for the Gateway® BP reaction BP Clonase™
   7624..8307    +  CDS            K8.1: K81_HHV8P - Protein inferred from homology: Swiss-Prot protein existence level 3. From Human herpesvirus 8 type P (isolate GK18) (HHV-8) (Kaposi's sarcoma-associated herpesvirus).
   8308..8373    +  CDS            3xFLAG: three tandem FLAG® epitope tags, followed by an enterokinase cleavage site
   8409..8433    -  protein_bind   attB2: mutant version of attB; recombination site for the Gateway® BP reaction BP Clonase™
   8669..8691    -  protein_bind   lac operator (fragment): The lac repressor binds to the lac operator to inhibit transcription in E. coli. This inhibition can be relieved by adding lactose or isopropyl-β-D-thiogalactopyranoside (IPTG). lac repressor encoded by lacI
   8695..8725    -  promoter       lac promoter: promoter for the E. coli lac operon
   8740..8761    -  protein_bind   CAP binding site: CAP binding activates transcription in the presence of cAMP. E. coli catabolite activator protein
   8774..8812    -  CDS            lacI (fragment): lac repressor; lacI; The lac repressor binds to the lac operator to inhibit transcription in E. coli. This inhibition can be relieved by adding lactose or isopropyl-β-D-thiogalactopyranoside (IPTG).
   8872..8976    +  promoter       AmpR promoter: bla
   8977..9837    +  CDS            AmpR: β-lactamase; bla; confers resistance to ampicillin, carbenicillin, and related antibiotics
  10008..10596   +  rep_origin     ori: high-copy-number ColE1/pMB1/pBR322/pUC origin of replication
  10611..10699   -  CDS            lacZα (fragment): LacZα fragment of β-galactosidase; lacZ fragment
  10702..10738   -  misc_feature   MCS (fragment): pUC18/19 multiple cloning site
  10739..10756   +  promoter       T7 promoter (fragment): promoter for bacteriophage T7 RNA polymerase
>Addgene plasmid #178404 | pOME0182R | addgene full sequence | sequence record 351372 | Addgene NGS Result
ATGGGCGGCGCATGAGAGAAGCCCAGACCAATTACCTACCCAAAATGGAGAAAGTTCACGTTGACATCGA
GGAAGACAGCCCATTCCTCAGAGCTTTGCAGCGGAGCTTCCCGCAGTTTGAGGTAGAAGCCAAGCAGGTC
ACTGATAATGACCATGCTAATGCCAGAGCGTTTTCGCATCTGGCTTCAAAACTGATCGAAACGGAGGTGG
ACCCATCCGACACGATCCTTGACATTGGAAGTGCGCCCGCCCGCAGAATGTATTCTAAGCACAAGTATCA
TTGTATCTGTCCGATGAGATGTGCGGAAGATCCGGACAGATTGTATAAGTATGCAACTAAGCTGAAGAAA
AACTGTAAGGAAATAACTGATAAGGAATTGGACAAGAAAATGAAGGAGCTCGCCGCCGTCATGAGCGACC
CTGACCTGGAAACTGAGACTATGTGCCTCCACGACGACGAGTCGTGTCGCTACGAAGGGCAAGTCGCTGT
TTACCAGGATGTATACGCGGTTGACGGACCGACAAGTCTCTATCACCAAGCCAATAAGGGAGTTAGAGTC
GCCTACTGGATAGGCTTTGACACCACCCCTTTTATGTTTAAGAACTTGGCTGGAGCATATCCATCATACT
CTACCAACTGGGCCGACGAAACCGTGTTAACGGCTCGTAACATAGGCCTATGCAGCTCTGACGTTATGGA
GCGGTCACGTAGAGGGATGTCCATTCTTAGAAAGAAGTATTTGAAACCATCCAACAATGTTCTATTCTCT
GTTGGCTCGACCATCTACCACGAGAAGAGGGACTTACTGAGGAGCTGGCACCTGCCGTCTGTATTTCACT
TACGTGGCAAGCAAAATTACACATGTCGGTGTGAGACTATAGTTAGTTGCGACGGGTACGTCGTTAAAAG
AATAGCTATCAGTCCAGGCCTGTATGGGAAGCCTTCAGGCTATGCTGCTACGATGCACCGCGAGGGATTC
TTGTGCTGCAAAGTGACAGACACATTGAACGGGGAGAGGGTCTCTTTTCCCGTGTGCACGTATGTGCCAG
CTACATTGTGTGACCAAATGACTGGCATACTGGCAACAGATGTCAGTGCGGACGACGCGCAAAAACTGCT
GGTTGGGCTCAACCAGCGTATAGTCGTCAACGGTCGCACCCAGAGAAACACCAATACCATGAAAAATTAC
CTTTTGCCCGTAGTGGCCCAGGCATTTGCTAGGTGGGCAAAGGAATATAAGGAAGATCAAGAAGATGAAA
GGCCACTAGGACTACGAGATAGACAGTTAGTCATGGGGTGTTGTTGGGCTTTTAGAAGGCACAAGATAAC
ATCTATTTATAAGCGCCCGGATACCCAAACCATCATCAAAGTGAACAGCGATTTCCACTCATTCGTGCTG
CCCAGGATAGGCAGTAACACATTGGAGATCGGGCTGAGAACAAGAATCAGGAAAATGTTAGAGGAGCACA
AGGAGCCGTCACCTCTCATTACCGCCGAGGACGTACAAGAAGCTAAGTGCGCAGCCGATGAGGCTAAGGA
GGTGCGTGAAGCCGAGGAGTTGCGCGCAGCTCTACCACCTTTGGCAGCTGATGTTGAGGAGCCCACTCTG
GAAGCCGATGTCGACTTGATGTTACAAGAGGCTGGGGCCGGCTCAGTGGAGACACCTCGTGGCTTGATAA
AGGTTACCAGCTACGCTGGCGAGGACAAGATCGGCTCTTACGCTGTGCTTTCTCCGCAGGCTGTACTCAA
GAGTGAAAAATTATCTTGCATCCACCCTCTCGCTGAACAAGTCATAGTGATAACACACTCTGGCCGAAAA
GGGCGTTATGCCGTGGAACCATACCATGGTAAAGTAGTGGTGCCAGAGGGACATGCAATACCCGTCCAGG
ACTTTCAAGCTCTGAGTGAAAGTGCCACCATTGTGTACAACGAACGTGAGTTCGTAAACAGGTACCTGCA
CCATATTGCCACACATGGAGGAGCGCTGAACACTGATGAAGAATATTACAAAACTGTCAAGCCCAGCGAG
CACGACGGCGAATACCTGTACGACATCGACAGGAAACAGTGCGTCAAGAAAGAACTAGTCACTGGGCTAG
GGCTCACAGGCGAGCTGGTGGATCCTCCCTTCCATGAATTCGCCTACGAGAGTCTGAGAACACGACCAGC
CGCTCCTTACCAAGTACCAACCATAGGGGTGTATGGCGTGCCAGGATCAGGCAAGTCTGGCATCATTAAA
AGCGCAGTCACCAAAAAAGATCTAGTGGTGAGCGCCAAGAAAGAAAACTGTGCAGAAATTATAAGGGACG
TCAAGAAAATGAAAGGGCTGGACGTCAATGCCAGAACTGTGGACTCAGTGCTCTTGAATGGATGCAAACA
CCCCGTAGAGACCCTGTATATTGACGAAGCTTTTGCTTGTCATGCAGGTACTCTCAGAGCGCTCATAGCC
ATTATAAGACCTAAAAAGGCAGTGCTCTGCGGGGATCCCAAACAGTGCGGTTTTTTTAACATGATGTGCC
TGAAAGTGCATTTTAACCACGAGATTTGCACACAAGTCTTCCACAAAAGCATCTCTCGCCGTTGCACTAA
ATCTGTGACTTCGGTCGTCTCAACCTTGTTTTACGACAAAAAAATGAGAACGACGAATCCGAAAGAGACT
AAGATTGTGATTGACACTACCGGCAGTACCAAACCTAAGCAGGACGATCTCATTCTCACTTGTTTCAGAG
GGTGGGTGAAGCAGTTGCAAATAGATTACAAAGGCAACGAAATAATGACGGCAGCTGCCTCTCAAGGGCT
GACCCGTAAAGGTGTGTATGCCGTTCGGTACAAGGTGAATGAAAATCCTCTGTACGCACCCACCTCAGAA
CATGTGAACGTCCTACTGACCCGCACGGAGGACCGCATCGTGTGGAAAACACTAGCCGGCGACCCATGGA
TAAAAACACTGACTGCCAAGTACCCTGGGAATTTCACTGCCACGATAGAGGAGTGGCAAGCAGAGCATGA
TGCCATCATGAGGCACATCTTGGAGAGACCGGACCCTACCGACGTCTTCCAGAATAAGGCAAACGTGTGT
TGGGCCAAGGCTTTAGTGCCGGTGCTGAAGACCGCTGGCATAGACATGACCACTGAACAATGGAACACTG
TGGATTATTTTGAAACGGACAAAGCTCACTCAGCAGAGATAGTATTGAACCAACTATGCGTGAGGTTCTT
TGGACTCGATCTGGACTCCGGTCTATTTTCTGCACCCACTGTTCCGTTATCCATTAGGAATAATCACTGG
GATAACTCCCCGTCGCCTAACATGTACGGGCTGAATAAAGAAGTGGTCCGTCAGCTCTCTCGCAGGTACC
CACAACTGCCTCGGGCAGTTGCCACTGGAAGAGTCTATGACATGAACACTGGTACACTGCGCAATTATGA
TCCGCGCATAAACCTAGTACCTGTAAACAGAAGACTGCCTCATGCTTTAGTCCTCCACCATAATGAACAC
CCACAGAGTGACTTTTCTTCATTCGTCAGCAAATTGAAGGGCAGAACTGTCCTGGTGGTCGGGGAAAAGT
TGTCCGTCCCAGGCAAAATGGTTGACTGGTTGTCAGACCGGCCTGAGGCTACCTTCAGAGCTCGGCTGGA
TTTAGGCATCCCAGGTGATGTGCCCAAATATGACATAATATTTGTTAATGTGAGGACCCCATATAAATAC
CATCACTATCAGCAGTGTGAAGACCATGCCATTAAGCTTAGCATGTTGACCAAGAAAGCTTGTCTGCATC
TGAATCCCGGCGGAACCTGTGTCAGCATAGGTTATGGTTACGCTGACAGGGCCAGCGAAAGCATCATTGG
TGCTATAGCGCGGCAGTTCAAGTTTTCCCGGGTATGCAAACCGAAATCCTCACTTGAAGAGACGGAAGTT
CTGTTTGTATTCATTGGGTACGATCGCAAGGCCCGTACGCACAATCCTTACAAGCTTTCATCAACCTTGA
CCAACATTTATACAGGTTCCAGACTCCACGAAGCCGGATGTGCACCCTCATATCATGTGGTGCGAGGGGA
TATTGCCACGGCCACCGAAGGAGTGATTATAAATGCTGCTAACAGCAAAGGACAACCTGGCGGAGGGGTG
TGCGGAGCGCTGTATAAGAAGTTCCCGGAAAGCTTCGATTTACAGCCGATCGAAGTAGGAAAAGCGCGAC
TGGTCAAAGGTGCAGCTAAACATATCATTCATGCCGTAGGACCAAACTTCAACAAAGTTTCGGAGGTTGA
AGGTGACAAACAGTTGGCAGAGGCTTATGAGTCCATCGCTAAGATTGTCAACGATAACAATTACAAGTCA
GTAGCGATTCCACTGTTGTCCACCGGCATCTTTTCCGGGAACAAAGATCGACTAACCCAATCATTGAACC
ATTTGCTGACAGCTTTAGACACCACTGATGCAGATGTAGCCATATACTGCAGGGACAAGAAATGGGAAAT
GACTCTCAAGGAAGCAGTGGCTAGGAGAGAAGCAGTGGAGGAGATATGCATATCCGACGACTCTTCAGTG
ACAGAACCTGATGCAGAGCTGGTGAGGGTGCATCCGAAGAGTTCTTTGGCTGGAAGGAAGGGCTACAGCA
CAAGCGATGGCAAAACTTTCTCATATTTGGAAGGGACCAAGTTTCACCAGGCGGCCAAGGATATAGCAGA
AATTAATGCCATGTGGCCCGTTGCAACGGAGGCCAATGAGCAGGTATGCATGTATATCCTCGGAGAAAGC
ATGAGCAGTATTAGGTCGAAATGCCCCGTCGAAGAGTCGGAAGCCTCCACACCACCTAGCACGCTGCCTT
GCTTGTGCATCCATGCCATGACTCCAGAAAGAGTACAGCGCCTAAAAGCCTCACGTCCAGAACAAATTAC
TGTGTGCTCATCCTTTCCATTGCCGAAGTATAGAATCACTGGTGTGCAGAAGATCCAATGCTCCCAGCCT
ATATTGTTCTCACCGAAAGTGCCTGCGTATATTCATCCAAGGAAGTATCTCGTGGAAACACCACCGGTAG
ACGAGACTCCGGAGCCATCGGCAGAGAACCAATCCACAGAGGGGACACCTGAACAACCACCACTTATAAC
CGAGGATGAGACCAGGACTAGAACGCCTGAGCCGATCATCATCGAAGAGGAAGAAGAGGATAGCATAAGT
TTGCTGTCAGATGGCCCGACCCACCAGGTGCTGCAAGTCGAGGCAGACATTCACGGGCCGCCCTCTGTAT
CTAGCTCATCCTGGTCCATTCCTCATGCATCCGACTTTGATGTGGACAGTTTATCCATACTTGACACCCT
GGAGGGAGCTAGCGTGACCAGCGGGGCAACGTCAGCCGAGACTAACTCTTACTTCGCAAAGAGTATGGAG
TTTCTGGCGCGACCGGTGCCTGCGCCTCGAACAGTATTCAGGAACCCTCCACATCCCGCTCCGCGCACAA
GAACACCGTCACTTGCACCCAGCAGGGCCTGCTCGAGAACCAGCCTAGTTTCCACCCCGCCAGGCGTGAA
TAGGGTGATCACTAGAGAGGAGCTCGAGGCGCTTACCCCGTCACGCACTCCTAGCAGGTCGGTCTCGAGA
ACCAGCCTGGTCTCCAACCCGCCAGGCGTAAATAGGGTGATTACAAGAGAGGAGTTTGAGGCGTTCGTAG
CACAACAACAATGACGGTTTGATGCGGGTGCATACATCTTTTCCTCCGACACCGGTCAAGGGCATTTACA
ACAAAAATCAGTAAGGCAAACGGTGCTATCCGAAGTGGTGTTGGAGAGGACCGAATTGGAGATTTCGTAT
GCCCCGCGCCTCGACCAAGAAAAAGAAGAATTACTACGCAAGAAATTACAGTTAAATCCCACACCTGCTA
ACAGAAGCAGATACCAGTCCAGGAAGGTGGAGAACATGAAAGCCATAACAGCTAGACGTATTCTGCAAGG
CCTAGGGCATTATTTGAAGGCAGAAGGAAAAGTGGAGTGCTACCGAACCCTGCATCCTGTTCCTTTGTAT
TCATCTAGTGTGAACCGTGCCTTCTCAAGCCCCAAGGTCGCAGTGGAAGCCTGTAACGCCATGTTGAAAG
AGAACTTTCCGACTGTGGCTTCTTACTGTATTATTCCAGAGTACGATGCCTATTTGGACATGGTTGACGG
AGCTTCATGCTGCTTAGACACTGCCAGTTTTTGCCCTGCAAAGCTGCGCAGCTTTCCAAAGAAACACTCC
TATTTGGAACCCACAATACGATCGGCAGTGCCTTCAGCGATCCAGAACACGCTCCAGAACGTCCTGGCAG
CTGCCACAAAAAGAAATTGCAATGTCACGCAAATGAGAGAATTGCCCGTATTGGATTCGGCGGCCTTTAA
TGTGGAATGCTTCAAGAAATATGCGTGTAATAATGAATATTGGGAAACGTTTAAAGAAAACCCCATCAGG
CTTACTGAAGAAAACGTGGTAAATTACATTACCAAATTAAAAGGACCAAAAGCTGCTGCTCTTTTTGCGA
AGACACATAATTTGAATATGTTGCAGGACATACCAATGGACAGGTTTGTAATGGACTTAAAGAGAGACGT
GAAAGTGACTCCAGGAACAAAACATACTGAAGAACGGCCCAAGGTACAGGTGATCCAGGCTGCCGATCCG
CTAGCAACAGCGTATCTGTGCGGAATCCACCGAGAGCTGGTTAGGAGATTAAATGCGGTCCTGCTTCCGA
ACATTCATACACTGTTTGATATGTCGGCTGAAGACTTTGACGCTATTATAGCCGAGCACTTCCAGCCTGG
GGATTGTGTTCTGGAAACTGACATCGCGTCGTTTGATAAAAGTGAGGACGACGCCATGGCTCTGACCGCG
TTAATGATTCTGGAAGACTTAGGTGTGGACGCAGAGCTGTTGACGCTGATTGAGGCGGCTTTCGGCGAAA
TTTCATCAATACATTTGCCCACTAAAACTAAATTTAAATTCGGAGCCATGATGAAATCTGGAATGTTCCT
CACACTGTTTGTGAACACAGTCATTAACATTGTAATCGCAAGCAGAGTGTTGAGAGAACGGCTAACCGGA
TCACCATGTGCAGCATTCATTGGAGATGACAATATCGTGAAAGGAGTCAAATCGGACAAATTAATGGCAG
ACAGGTGCGCCACCTGGTTGAATATGGAAGTCAAGATTATAGATGCTGTGGTGGGCGAGAAAGCGCCCTA
TTTCTGTGGAGGGTTTATTTTGTGTGACTCCGTGACCGGCACAGCGTGCCGTGTGGCAGACCCCCTAAAA
AGGCTGTTTAAGCTTGGCAAACCTCTGGCAGCAGACGATGAACATGATGATGACAGGAGAAGGGCATTGC
ATGAAGAGTCAACACGCTGGAACCGAGTGGGTATTCTTTCAGAGCTGTGCAAGGCAGTAGAATCAAGGTA
TGAAACCGTAGGAACTTCCATCATAGTTATGGCCATGACTACTCTAGCTAGCAGTGTTAAATCATTCAGC
TACCTGAGAGGGGCCCCTATAACTCTCTACGGCTAACCTGAATGGACTACGACATAGTCTAGTCCGCCAA
GACAAGTTTGTACAAAAAAGCAGGCTCTTTAAAGGAACCAATTCAGTCGACGGTACCGCCACCATGAGTT
CCACACAGATTCGCACAGAAATCCCTGTGGCGCTCCTAATCCTATGCCTTTGTCTGGTGGCGTGCCATGC
CAATTGTCCCACGTATCGTTCGCATTTGGGATTCTGGCAAGAGGGTTGGAGTGGACAGGTTTATCAGGAC
TGGCTAGGCAGGATGAACTGTTCCTACGAGAATATGACGGCCCTAGAGGCCGTCTCCCTAAACGGGACCA
GACTAGCAGCTGGATCTCCGTCGAGTGAGTATCCAAATGTCTCCGTATCTGTTGAAGATACGTCTGCCTC
TGGGTCTGGAGAAGATGCAATAGATGAATCGGGGTCGGGGGAGGAAGAGCGTCCCGTGACCTCCCACGTG
ACTTTTATGACACAAAGCGTCCAGGCCACCACAGAACTGACCGATGCCTTAATATCAGCCTTTTCAGGAT
CATATTCATCTGGGGAACCATCCAGGACCACGCGAATTCGCGTATCACCGGTCGCAGAAAACGGCAGAAA
TAGTGGTGCTAGTAACCGTGTGCCATTTTCTGCCACCACTACAACGACTAGAGGAAGAGACGCGCACTAC
AATGCAGAAATACGGACCCATCTTTACATACTATGGGCTGTGGGTTTATTGCTGGGACTTGTCCTTATAC
TTTACCTGTGCGTTCCACGATGCCGGCGTAAGAAACCCTACATAGTGGACTACAAAGACCATGACGGTGA
TTATAAAGATCATGATATCGATTACAAGGATGACGATGACAAGTAGTAACTCGAGGCGGCCGCACTCGAG
ATATCTAGACCCAGCTTTCTTGTACAAAGTGGTTTAATTAAGTAACGATACAGCAGCAATTGGCAAGCTG
CTTACATAGAACTCGCGGCGATTGGCATGCCGCTTTAAAATTTTTATTTTATTTTTCTTTTCTTTTCCGA
ATCGGATTTTTTTTTTAATATTTCAAAAAAAAAAAAAAAAAAAAAAAAAAAAAAAAAAAAAAAAAAAAAG
GAAGAGCGCGGCCGCCGAGCTCGAATTCGTAATCATGTCATAGCTGTTTCCTGTGTGAAATTGTTATCCG
CTCACAATTCCACACAACATACGAGCCGGAAGCATAAAGTGTAAAGCCTGGGGTGCCTAATGAGTGAGCT
AACTCACATTAATTGCGTTGCGCTCACTGCCCGCTTTCCAGTCGGGAAACCTGTCGTGCCAGTCGAGGGG
AATTAATTCTTGAAGACGAAAGGGCCAGGTGGCACTTTTCGGGGAAATGTGCGCGGAACCCCTATTTGTT
TATTTTTCTAAATACATTCAAATATGTATCCGCTCATGAGACAATAACCCTGATAAATGCTTCAATAATA
TTGAAAAAGGAAGAGTATGAGTATTCAACATTTCCGTGTCGCCCTTATTCCCTTTTTTGCGGCATTTTGC
CTTCCTGTTTTTGCTCACCCAGAAACGCTGGTGAAAGTAAAAGATGCTGAAGATCAGTTGGGTGCACGAG
TGGGTTACATCGAACTGGATCTCAACAGCGGTAAGATCCTTGAGAGTTTTCGCCCCGAAGAACGTTTTCC
AATGATGAGCACTTTTAAAGTTCTGCTATGTGGCGCGGTATTATCCCGTGTTGACGCCGGGCAAGAGCAA
CTCGGTCGCCGCATACACTATTCTCAGAATGACTTGGTTGAGTACTCACCAGTCACAGAAAAGCATCTTA
CGGATGGCATGACAGTAAGAGAATTATGCAGTGCTGCCATAACCATGAGTGATAACACTGCGGCCAACTT
ACTTCTGACAACGATCGGAGGACCGAAGGAGCTAACCGCTTTTTTGCACAACATGGGGGATCATGTAACT
CGCCTTGATCGTTGGGAACCGGAGCTGAATGAAGCCATACCAAACGACGAGCGTGACACCACGATGCCTG
TAGCAATGGCAACAACGTTGCGCAAACTATTAACTGGCGAACTACTTACTCTAGCTTCCCGGCAACAATT
AATAGACTGGATGGAGGCGGATAAAGTTGCAGGACCACTTCTGCGCTCGGCCCTTCCGGCTGGCTGGTTT
ATTGCTGATAAATCTGGAGCCGGTGAGCGTGGGTCTCGCGGTATCATTGCAGCACTGGGGCCAGATGGTA
AGCCCTCCCGTATCGTAGTTATCTACACGACGGGGAGTCAGGCAACTATGGATGAACGAAATAGACAGAT
CGCTGAGATAGGTGCCTCACTGATTAAGCATTGGTAACTGTCAGACCAAGTTTACTCATATATACTTTAG
ATTGATTTAAAACTTCATTTTTAATTTAAAAGGATCTAGGTGAAGATCCTTTTTGATAATCTCATGACCA
AAATCCCTTAACGTGAGTTTTCGTTCCACTGAGCGTCAGACCCCGTAGAAAAGATCAAAGGATCTTCTTG
AGATCCTTTTTTTCTGCGCGTAATCTGCTGCTTGCAAACAAAAAAACCACCGCTACCAGCGGTGGTTTGT
TTGCCGGATCAAGAGCTACCAACTCTTTTTCCGAAGGTAACTGGCTTCAGCAGAGCGCAGATACCAAATA
CTGTCCTTCTAGTGTAGCCGTAGTTAGGCCACCACTTCAAGAACTCTGTAGCACCGCCTACATACCTCGC
TCTGCTAATCCTGTTACCAGTGGCTGCTGCCAGTGGCGATAAGTCGTGTCTTACCGGGTTGGACTCAAGA
CGATAGTTACCGGATAAGGCGCAGCGGTCGGGCTGAACGGGGGGTTCGTGCACACAGCCCAGCTTGGAGC
GAACGACCTACACCAAACTGAGATACCTACAGCGTGAGCTATGAGAAAGCGCCACGCTTCCCGAAGGGAG
AAAGGCGGACAGGTATCCGGTAAGCGGCAGGGTCGGAACAGGAGAGCGCACGAGGGAGCTTCCAGGGGGA
AACGCCTGGTATCTTTATAGTCCTGTCGGGTTTCGCCACCTCTGACTTGAGCGTCGATTTTTGTGATGCT
CGTCAGGGGGGCGGAGCCTATGGAAAAACGCCAGCAACGCGCTGGCGAAAGGGGGATGTGCTGCAAGGCG
ATTAAGTTGGGTAACGCCAGGGTTTTCCCAGTCACGACGTTGTAAAACGACGGCCAGTGCCAAGCTTGCA
TGCCTGCAGGTCGACTCTAGAGGATCCCTAATACGACTCACTATAG
