>Addgene plasmid #178404 | pOME0182R | depositor partial sequence | sequence record 346468 | Insert
GTCGACGGTACCGCCACCATGAGTTCCACACAGATTCGCACAGAAATCCCTGTGGCGCTCCTAATCCTAT
GCCTTTGTCTGGTGGCGTGCCATGCCAATTGTCCCACGTATCGTTCGCATTTGGGATTCTGGCAAGAGGG
TTGGAGTGGACAGGTTTATCAGGACTGGCTAGGCAGGATGAACTGTTCCTACGAGAATATGACGGCCCTA
GAGGCCGTCTCCCTAAACGGGACCAGACTAGCAGCTGGATCTCCGTCGAGTGAGTATCCAAATGTCTCCG
TATCTGTTGAAGATACGTCTGCCTCTGGGTCTGGAGAAGATGCAATAGATGAATCGGGGTCGGGGGAGGA
AGAGCGTCCCGTGACCTCCCACGTGACTTTTATGACACAAAGCGTCCAGGCCACCACAGAACTGACCGAT
GCCTTAATATCAGCCTTTTCAGGATCATATTCATCTGGGGAACCATCCAGGACCACGCGAATTCGCGTAT
CACCGGTCGCAGAAAACGGCAGAAATAGTGGTGCTAGTAACCGTGTGCCATTTTCTGCCACCACTACAAC
GACTAGAGGAAGAGACGCGCACTACAATGCAGAAATACGGACCCATCTTTACATACTATGGGCTGTGGGT
TTATTGCTGGGACTTGTCCTTATACTTTACCTGTGCGTTCCACGATGCCGGCGTAAGAAACCCTACATAG
TGGACTACAAAGACCATGACGGTGATTATAAAGATCATGATATCGATTACAAGGATGACGATGACAAGTA
GTAACTCGAGGCGGCCGC
