>Addgene plasmid #178404 | pOME0182R | depositor partial sequence | sequence record 346469 | Backbone
ATGGGCGGCGCATGAGAGAAGCCCAGACCAATTACCTACCCAAAATGGAGAAAGTTCACGTTGACATCGA
GGAAGACAGCCCATTCCTCAGAGCTTTGCAGCGGAGCTTCCCGCAGTTTGAGGTAGAAGCCAAGCAGGTC
ACTGATAATGACCATGCTAATGCCAGAGCGTTTTCGCATCTGGCTTCAAAACTGATCGAAACGGAGGTGG
ACCCATCCGACACGATCCTTGACATTGGAAGTGCGCCCGCCCGCAGAATGTATTCTAAGCACAAGTATCA
TTGTATCTGTCCGATGAGATGTGCGGAAGATCCGGACAGATTGTATAAGTATGCAACTAAGCTGAAGAAA
AACTGTAAGGAAATAACTGATAAGGAATTGGACAAGAAAATGAAGGAGCTCGCCGCCGTCATGAGCGACC
CTGACCTGGAAACTGAGACTATGTGCCTCCACGACGACGAGTCGTGTCGCTACGAAGGGCAAGTCGCTGT
TTACCAGGATGTATACGCGGTTGACGGACCGACAAGTCTCTATCACCAAGCCAATAAGGGAGTTAGAGTC
GCCTACTGGATAGGCTTTGACACCACCCCTTTTATGTTTAAGAACTTGGCTGGAGCATATCCATCATACT
CTACCAACTGGGCCGACGAAACCGTGTTAACGGCTCGTAACATAGGCCTATGCAGCTCTGACGTTATGGA
GCGGTCACGTAGAGGGATGTCCATTCTTAGAAAGAAGTATTTGAAACCATCCAACAATGTTCTATTCTCT
GTTGGCTCGACCATCTACCACGAGAAGAGGGACTTACTGAGGAGCTGGCACCTGCCGTCTGTATTTCACT
TACGTGGCAAGCAAAATTACACATGTCGGTGTGAGACTATAGTTAGTTGCGACGGGTACGTCGTTAAAAG
AATAGCTATCAGTCCAGGCCTGTATGGGAAGCCTTCAGGCTATGCTGCTACGATGCACCGCGAGGGATTC
TTGTGCTGCAAAGTGACAGACACATTGAACGGGGAGAGGGTCTCTTTTCCCGTGTGCACGTATGTGCCAG
CTACATTGTGTGACCAAATGACTGGCATACTGGCAACAGATGTCAGTGCGGACGACGCGCAAAAACTGCT
GGTTGGGCTCAACCAGCGTATAGTCGTCAACGGTCGCACCCAGAGAAACACCAATACCATGAAAAATTAC
CTTTTGCCCGTAGTGGCCCAGGCATTTGCTAGGTGGGCAAAGGAATATAAGGAAGATCAAGAAGATGAAA
GGCCACTAGGACTACGAGATAGACAGTTAGTCATGGGGTGTTGTTGGGCTTTTAGAAGGCACAAGATAAC
ATCTATTTATAAGCGCCCGGATACCCAAACCATCATCAAAGTGAACAGCGATTTCCACTCATTCGTGCTG
CCCAGGATAGGCAGTAACACATTGGAGATCGGGCTGAGAACAAGAATCAGGAAAATGTTAGAGGAGCACA
AGGAGCCGTCACCTCTCATTACCGCCGAGGACGTACAAGAAGCTAAGTGCGCAGCCGATGAGGCTAAGGA
GGTGCGTGAAGCCGAGGAGTTGCGCGCAGCTCTACCACCTTTGGCAGCTGATGTTGAGGAGCCCACTCTG
GAAGCCGATGTCGACTTGATGTTACAAGAGGCTGGGGCCGGCTCAGTGGAGACACCTCGTGGCTTGATAA
AGGTTACCAGCTACGCTGGCGAGGACAAGATCGGCTCTTACGCTGTGCTTTCTCCGCAGGCTGTACTCAA
GAGTGAAAAATTATCTTGCATCCACCCTCTCGCTGAACAAGTCATAGTGATAACACACTCTGGCCGAAAA
GGGCGTTATGCCGTGGAACCATACCATGGTAAAGTAGTGGTGCCAGAGGGACATGCAATACCCGTCCAGG
ACTTTCAAGCTCTGAGTGAAAGTGCCACCATTGTGTACAACGAACGTGAGTTCGTAAACAGGTACCTGCA
CCATATTGCCACACATGGAGGAGCGCTGAACACTGATGAAGAATATTACAAAACTGTCAAGCCCAGCGAG
CACGACGGCGAATACCTGTACGACATCGACAGGAAACAGTGCGTCAAGAAAGAACTAGTCACTGGGCTAG
GGCTCACAGGCGAGCTGGTGGATCCTCCCTTCCATGAATTCGCCTACGAGAGTCTGAGAACACGACCAGC
CGCTCCTTACCAAGTACCAACCATAGGGGTGTATGGCGTGCCAGGATCAGGCAAGTCTGGCATCATTAAA
AGCGCAGTCACCAAAAAAGATCTAGTGGTGAGCGCCAAGAAAGAAAACTGTGCAGAAATTATAAGGGACG
TCAAGAAAATGAAAGGGCTGGACGTCAATGCCAGAACTGTGGACTCAGTGCTCTTGAATGGATGCAAACA
CCCCGTAGAGACCCTGTATATTGACGAAGCTTTTGCTTGTCATGCAGGTACTCTCAGAGCGCTCATAGCC
ATTATAAGACCTAAAAAGGCAGTGCTCTGCGGGGATCCCAAACAGTGCGGTTTTTTTAACATGATGTGCC
TGAAAGTGCATTTTAACCACGAGATTTGCACACAAGTCTTCCACAAAAGCATCTCTCGCCGTTGCACTAA
ATCTGTGACTTCGGTCGTCTCAACCTTGTTTTACGACAAAAAAATGAGAACGACGAATCCGAAAGAGACT
AAGATTGTGATTGACACTACCGGCAGTACCAAACCTAAGCAGGACGATCTCATTCTCACTTGTTTCAGAG
GGTGGGTGAAGCAGTTGCAAATAGATTACAAAGGCAACGAAATAATGACGGCAGCTGCCTCTCAAGGGCT
GACCCGTAAAGGTGTGTATGCCGTTCGGTACAAGGTGAATGAAAATCCTCTGTACGCACCCACCTCAGAA
CATGTGAACGTCCTACTGACCCGCACGGAGGACCGCATCGTGTGGAAAACACTAGCCGGCGACCCATGGA
TAAAAACACTGACTGCCAAGTACCCTGGGAATTTCACTGCCACGATAGAGGAGTGGCAAGCAGAGCATGA
TGCCATCATGAGGCACATCTTGGAGAGACCGGACCCTACCGACGTCTTCCAGAATAAGGCAAACGTGTGT
TGGGCCAAGGCTTTAGTGCCGGTGCTGAAGACCGCTGGCATAGACATGACCACTGAACAATGGAACACTG
TGGATTATTTTGAAACGGACAAAGCTCACTCAGCAGAGATAGTATTGAACCAACTATGCGTGAGGTTCTT
TGGACTCGATCTGGACTCCGGTCTATTTTCTGCACCCACTGTTCCGTTATCCATTAGGAATAATCACTGG
GATAACTCCCCGTCGCCTAACATGTACGGGCTGAATAAAGAAGTGGTCCGTCAGCTCTCTCGCAGGTACC
CACAACTGCCTCGGGCAGTTGCCACTGGAAGAGTCTATGACATGAACACTGGTACACTGCGCAATTATGA
TCCGCGCATAAACCTAGTACCTGTAAACAGAAGACTGCCTCATGCTTTAGTCCTCCACCATAATGAACAC
CCACAGAGTGACTTTTCTTCATTCGTCAGCAAATTGAAGGGCAGAACTGTCCTGGTGGTCGGGGAAAAGT
TGTCCGTCCCAGGCAAAATGGTTGACTGGTTGTCAGACCGGCCTGAGGCTACCTTCAGAGCTCGGCTGGA
TTTAGGCATCCCAGGTGATGTGCCCAAATATGACATAATATTTGTTAATGTGAGGACCCCATATAAATAC
CATCACTATCAGCAGTGTGAAGACCATGCCATTAAGCTTAGCATGTTGACCAAGAAAGCTTGTCTGCATC
TGAATCCCGGCGGAACCTGTGTCAGCATAGGTTATGGTTACGCTGACAGGGCCAGCGAAAGCATCATTGG
TGCTATAGCGCGGCAGTTCAAGTTTTCCCGGGTATGCAAACCGAAATCCTCACTTGAAGAGACGGAAGTT
CTGTTTGTATTCATTGGGTACGATCGCAAGGCCCGTACGCACAATCCTTACAAGCTTTCATCAACCTTGA
CCAACATTTATACAGGTTCCAGACTCCACGAAGCCGGATGTGCACCCTCATATCATGTGGTGCGAGGGGA
TATTGCCACGGCCACCGAAGGAGTGATTATAAATGCTGCTAACAGCAAAGGACAACCTGGCGGAGGGGTG
TGCGGAGCGCTGTATAAGAAGTTCCCGGAAAGCTTCGATTTACAGCCGATCGAAGTAGGAAAAGCGCGAC
TGGTCAAAGGTGCAGCTAAACATATCATTCATGCCGTAGGACCAAACTTCAACAAAGTTTCGGAGGTTGA
AGGTGACAAACAGTTGGCAGAGGCTTATGAGTCCATCGCTAAGATTGTCAACGATAACAATTACAAGTCA
GTAGCGATTCCACTGTTGTCCACCGGCATCTTTTCCGGGAACAAAGATCGACTAACCCAATCATTGAACC
ATTTGCTGACAGCTTTAGACACCACTGATGCAGATGTAGCCATATACTGCAGGGACAAGAAATGGGAAAT
GACTCTCAAGGAAGCAGTGGCTAGGAGAGAAGCAGTGGAGGAGATATGCATATCCGACGACTCTTCAGTG
ACAGAACCTGATGCAGAGCTGGTGAGGGTGCATCCGAAGAGTTCTTTGGCTGGAAGGAAGGGCTACAGCA
CAAGCGATGGCAAAACTTTCTCATATTTGGAAGGGACCAAGTTTCACCAGGCGGCCAAGGATATAGCAGA
AATTAATGCCATGTGGCCCGTTGCAACGGAGGCCAATGAGCAGGTATGCATGTATATCCTCGGAGAAAGC
ATGAGCAGTATTAGGTCGAAATGCCCCGTCGAAGAGTCGGAAGCCTCCACACCACCTAGCACGCTGCCTT
GCTTGTGCATCCATGCCATGACTCCAGAAAGAGTACAGCGCCTAAAAGCCTCACGTCCAGAACAAATTAC
TGTGTGCTCATCCTTTCCATTGCCGAAGTATAGAATCACTGGTGTGCAGAAGATCCAATGCTCCCAGCCT
ATATTGTTCTCACCGAAAGTGCCTGCGTATATTCATCCAAGGAAGTATCTCGTGGAAACACCACCGGTAG
ACGAGACTCCGGAGCCATCGGCAGAGAACCAATCCACAGAGGGGACACCTGAACAACCACCACTTATAAC
CGAGGATGAGACCAGGACTAGAACGCCTGAGCCGATCATCATCGAAGAGGAAGAAGAGGATAGCATAAGT
TTGCTGTCAGATGGCCCGACCCACCAGGTGCTGCAAGTCGAGGCAGACATTCACGGGCCGCCCTCTGTAT
CTAGCTCATCCTGGTCCATTCCTCATGCATCCGACTTTGATGTGGACAGTTTATCCATACTTGACACCCT
GGAGGGAGCTAGCGTGACCAGCGGGGCAACGTCAGCCGAGACTAACTCTTACTTCGCAAAGAGTATGGAG
TTTCTGGCGCGACCGGTGCCTGCGCCTCGAACAGTATTCAGGAACCCTCCACATCCCGCTCCGCGCACAA
GAACACCGTCACTTGCACCCAGCAGGGCCTGCTCGAGAACCAGCCTAGTTTCCACCCCGCCAGGCGTGAA
TAGGGTGATCACTAGAGAGGAGCTCGAGGCGCTTACCCCGTCACGCACTCCTAGCAGGTCGGTCTCGAGA
ACCAGCCTGGTCTCCAACCCGCCAGGCGTAAATAGGGTGATTACAAGAGAGGAGTTTGAGGCGTTCGTAG
CACAACAACAATGACGGTTTGATGCGGGTGCATACATCTTTTCCTCCGACACCGGTCAAGGGCATTTACA
ACAAAAATCAGTAAGGCAAACGGTGCTATCCGAAGTGGTGTTGGAGAGGACCGAATTGGAGATTTCGTAT
GCCCCGCGCCTCGACCAAGAAAAAGAAGAATTACTACGCAAGAAATTACAGTTAAATCCCACACCTGCTA
ACAGAAGCAGATACCAGTCCAGGAAGGTGGAGAACATGAAAGCCATAACAGCTAGACGTATTCTGCAAGG
CCTAGGGCATTATTTGAAGGCAGAAGGAAAAGTGGAGTGCTACCGAACCCTGCATCCTGTTCCTTTGTAT
TCATCTAGTGTGAACCGTGCCTTCTCAAGCCCCAAGGTCGCAGTGGAAGCCTGTAACGCCATGTTGAAAG
AGAACTTTCCGACTGTGGCTTCTTACTGTATTATTCCAGAGTACGATGCCTATTTGGACATGGTTGACGG
AGCTTCATGCTGCTTAGACACTGCCAGTTTTTGCCCTGCAAAGCTGCGCAGCTTTCCAAAGAAACACTCC
TATTTGGAACCCACAATACGATCGGCAGTGCCTTCAGCGATCCAGAACACGCTCCAGAACGTCCTGGCAG
CTGCCACAAAAAGAAATTGCAATGTCACGCAAATGAGAGAATTGCCCGTATTGGATTCGGCGGCCTTTAA
TGTGGAATGCTTCAAGAAATATGCGTGTAATAATGAATATTGGGAAACGTTTAAAGAAAACCCCATCAGG
CTTACTGAAGAAAACGTGGTAAATTACATTACCAAATTAAAAGGACCAAAAGCTGCTGCTCTTTTTGCGA
AGACACATAATTTGAATATGTTGCAGGACATACCAATGGACAGGTTTGTAATGGACTTAAAGAGAGACGT
GAAAGTGACTCCAGGAACAAAACATACTGAAGAACGGCCCAAGGTACAGGTGATCCAGGCTGCCGATCCG
CTAGCAACAGCGTATCTGTGCGGAATCCACCGAGAGCTGGTTAGGAGATTAAATGCGGTCCTGCTTCCGA
ACATTCATACACTGTTTGATATGTCGGCTGAAGACTTTGACGCTATTATAGCCGAGCACTTCCAGCCTGG
GGATTGTGTTCTGGAAACTGACATCGCGTCGTTTGATAAAAGTGAGGACGACGCCATGGCTCTGACCGCG
TTAATGATTCTGGAAGACTTAGGTGTGGACGCAGAGCTGTTGACGCTGATTGAGGCGGCTTTCGGCGAAA
TTTCATCAATACATTTGCCCACTAAAACTAAATTTAAATTCGGAGCCATGATGAAATCTGGAATGTTCCT
CACACTGTTTGTGAACACAGTCATTAACATTGTAATCGCAAGCAGAGTGTTGAGAGAACGGCTAACCGGA
TCACCATGTGCAGCATTCATTGGAGATGACAATATCGTGAAAGGAGTCAAATCGGACAAATTAATGGCAG
ACAGGTGCGCCACCTGGTTGAATATGGAAGTCAAGATTATAGATGCTGTGGTGGGCGAGAAAGCGCCCTA
TTTCTGTGGAGGGTTTATTTTGTGTGACTCCGTGACCGGCACAGCGTGCCGTGTGGCAGACCCCCTAAAA
AGGCTGTTTAAGCTTGGCAAACCTCTGGCAGCAGACGATGAACATGATGATGACAGGAGAAGGGCATTGC
ATGAAGAGTCAACACGCTGGAACCGAGTGGGTATTCTTTCAGAGCTGTGCAAGGCAGTAGAATCAAGGTA
TGAAACCGTAGGAACTTCCATCATAGTTATGGCCATGACTACTCTAGCTAGCAGTGTTAAATCATTCAGC
TACCTGAGAGGGGCCCCTATAACTCTCTACGGCTAACCTGAATGGACTACGACATAGTCTAGTCCGCCAA
GACAAGTTTGTACAAAAAAGCTGAACGAGAAACGTAAAATGATATAAATATCAATATATTAAATTAGATT
TTGCATAAAAAACAGACTACATAATACTGTAAAACACAACATATCCAGTCACTATGGCGGCCGCATTAGG
CACCCCAGGCTTTACACTTTATGCTTCCGGCTCGTATAATGTGTGGATTTTGAGTTAGGATCCGTCGAGA
TTTTCAGGAGCTAAGGAAGCTAAAATGGAGAAAAAAATCACTGGATATACCACCGTTGATATATCCCAAT
GGCATCGTAAAGAACATTTTGAGGCATTTCAGTCAGTTGCTCAATGTACCTATAACCAGACCGTTCAGCT
GGATATTACGGCCTTTTTAAAGACCGTAAAGAAAAATAAGCACAAGTTTTATCCGGCCTTTATTCACATT
CTTGCCCGCCTGATGAATGCTCATCCGGAATTCCGTATGGCAATGAAAGACGGTGAGCTGGTGATATGGG
ATAGTGTTCACCCTTGTTACACCGTTTTCCATGAGCAAACTGAAACGTTTTCATCGCTCTGGAGTGAATA
CCACGACGATTTCCGGCAGTTTCTACACATATATTCGCAAGATGTGGCGTGTTACGGTGAAAACCTGGCC
TATTTCCCTAAAGGGTTTATTGAGAATATGTTTTTCGTCTCAGCCAATCCCTGGGTGAGTTTCACCAGTT
TTGATTTAAACGTGGCCAATATGGACAACTTCTTCGCCCCCGTTTTCACCATGGGCAAATATTATACGCA
AGGCGACAAGGTGCTGATGCCGCTGGCGATTCAGGTTCATCATGCCGTTTGTGATGGCTTCCATGTCGGC
AGAATGCTTAATGAATTACAACAGTACTGCGATGAGTGGCAGGCGGGGCGTAATCTAGAGGATCCGGCTT
ACTAAAAGCCAGATAACAGTATGCGTATTTGCGCGCTGATTTTTGCGGTATAAGAATATATACTGATATG
TATACCCGAAGTATGTCAAAAAGAGGTATGCTATGAAGCAGCGTATTACAGTGACAGTTGACAGCGACAG
CTATCAGTTGCTCAAGGCATATATGATGTCAATATCTCCGGTCTGGTAAGCACAACCATGCAGAATGAAG
CCCGTCGTCTGCGTGCCGAACGCTGGAAAGCGGAAAATCAGGAAGGGATGGCTGAGGTCGCCCGGTTTAT
TGAAATGAACGGCTCTTTTGCTGACGAGAACAGGGGCTGGTGAAATGCAGTTTAAGGTTTACACCTATAA
AAGAGAGAGCCGTTATCGTCTGTTTGTGGATGTACAGAGTGATATTATTGACACGCCCGGGCGACGGATG
GTGATCCCCCTGGCCAGTGCACGTCTGCTGTCAGATAAAGTCCCCCGTGAACTTTACCCGGTGGTGCATA
TCGGGGATGAAAGCTGGCGCATGATGACCACCGATATGGCCAGTGTGCCGGTCTCCGTTATCGGGGAAGA
AGTGGCTGATCTCAGCCACCGCGAAAATGACATCAAAAACGCCATTAACCTGATGTTCTGGGGAATATAA
ATGTCAGGCTCCCTTATACACAGCCAGTCTGCAGGTCGACCATAGTGACTGGATATGTTGTGTTTTACAG
TATTATGTAGTCTGTTTTTTATGCAAAATCTAATTTAATATATTGATATTTATATCATTTTACGTTTCTC
GTTCAGCTTTCTTGTACAAAGTGGTTTAATTAAGTAACGATACAGCAGCAATTGGCAAGCTGCTTACATA
GAACTCGCGGCGATTGGCATGCCGCTTTAAAATTTTTATTTTATTTTTCTTTTCTTTTCCGAATCGGATT
TTGTTTTTAATATTTCAAAAAAAAAAAAAAAAAAAAAAAAAAAAAAAAAAAAAAAAAAAAAGGAAGAGCG
CGGCCGCCGAGCTCGAATTCGTAATCATGTCATAGCTGTTTCCTGTGTGAAATTGTTATCCGCTCACAAT
TCCACACAACATACGAGCCGGAAGCATAAAGTGTAAAGCCTGGGGTGCCTAATGAGTGAGCTAACTCACA
TTAATTGCGTTGCGCTCACTGCCCGCTTTCCAGTCGGGAAACCTGTCGTGCCAGTCGAGGGGAATTAATT
CTTGAAGACGAAAGGGCCAGGTGGCACTTTTCGGGGAAATGTGCGCGGAACCCCTATTTGTTTATTTTTC
TAAATACATTCAAATATGTATCCGCTCATGAGACAATAACCCTGATAAATGCTTCAATAATATTGAAAAA
GGAAGAGTATGAGTATTCAACATTTCCGTGTCGCCCTTATTCCCTTTTTTGCGGCATTTTGCCTTCCTGT
TTTTGCTCACCCAGAAACGCTGGTGAAAGTAAAAGATGCTGAAGATCAGTTGGGTGCACGAGTGGGTTAC
ATCGAACTGGATCTCAACAGCGGTAAGATCCTTGAGAGTTTTCGCCCCGAAGAACGTTTTCCAATGATGA
GCACTTTTAAAGTTCTGCTATGTGGCGCGGTATTATCCCGTGTTGACGCCGGGCAAGAGCAACTCGGTCG
CCGCATACACTATTCTCAGAATGACTTGGTTGAGTACTCACCAGTCACAGAAAAGCATCTTACGGATGGC
ATGACAGTAAGAGAATTATGCAGTGCTGCCATAACCATGAGTGATAACACTGCGGCCAACTTACTTCTGA
CAACGATCGGAGGACCGAAGGAGCTAACCGCTTTTTTGCACAACATGGGGGATCATGTAACTCGCCTTGA
TCGTTGGGAACCGGAGCTGAATGAAGCCATACCAAACGACGAGCGTGACACCACGATGCCTGTAGCAATG
GCAACAACGTTGCGCAAACTATTAACTGGCGAACTACTTACTCTAGCTTCCCGGCAACAATTAATAGACT
GGATGGAGGCGGATAAAGTTGCAGGACCACTTCTGCGCTCGGCCCTTCCGGCTGGCTGGTTTATTGCTGA
TAAATCTGGAGCCGGTGAGCGTGGGTCTCGCGGTATCATTGCAGCACTGGGGCCAGATGGTAAGCCCTCC
CGTATCGTAGTTATCTACACGACGGGGAGTCAGGCAACTATGGATGAACGAAATAGACAGATCGCTGAGA
TAGGTGCCTCACTGATTAAGCATTGGTAACTGTCAGACCAAGTTTACTCATATATACTTTAGATTGATTT
AAAACTTCATTTTTAATTTAAAAGGATCTAGGTGAAGATCCTTTTTGATAATCTCATGACCAAAATCCCT
TAACGTGAGTTTTCGTTCCACTGAGCGTCAGACCCCGTAGAAAAGATCAAAGGATCTTCTTGAGATCCTT
TTTTTCTGCGCGTAATCTGCTGCTTGCAAACAAAAAAACCACCGCTACCAGCGGTGGTTTGTTTGCCGGA
TCAAGAGCTACCAACTCTTTTTCCGAAGGTAACTGGCTTCAGCAGAGCGCAGATACCAAATACTGTCCTT
CTAGTGTAGCCGTAGTTAGGCCACCACTTCAAGAACTCTGTAGCACCGCCTACATACCTCGCTCTGCTAA
TCCTGTTACCAGTGGCTGCTGCCAGTGGCGATAAGTCGTGTCTTACCGGGTTGGACTCAAGACGATAGTT
ACCGGATAAGGCGCAGCGGTCGGGCTGAACGGGGGGTTCGTGCACACAGCCCAGCTTGGAGCGAACGACC
TACACCAAACTGAGATACCTACAGCGTGAGCTATGAGAAAGCGCCACGCTTCCCGAAGGGAGAAAGGCGG
ACAGGTATCCGGTAAGCGGCAGGGTCGGAACAGGAGAGCGCACGAGGGAGCTTCCAGGGGGAAACGCCTG
GTATCTTTATAGTCCTGTCGGGTTTCGCCACCTCTGACTTGAGCGTCGATTTTTGTGATGCTCGTCAGGG
GGGCGGAGCCTATGGAAAAACGCCAGCAACGCGCTGGCGAAAGGGGGATGTGCTGCAAGGCGATTAAGTT
GGGTAACGCCAGGGTTTTCCCAGTCACGACGTTGTAAAACGACGGCCAGTGCCAAGCTTGCATGCCTGCA
GGTCGACTCTAGAGGATCCCTAATACGACTCACTATAG
